Addgene plasmid #137679: pHM132F
Purpose: Express HIV Env which is isolated a from IRB approved HIV infected patient samples from Singapore and cloned into expression vector (pcDNA 3.1)
Depositing lab: Anjali Joshi. Depositing organization: Texas Tech University Health Sciences Center El Paso. Publication: HIV-1 subtype CRF01_AE and B differ in utilization of low levels of CCR5, Maraviroc susceptibility and potential N-glycosylation sites. Joshi A, Cox EK, Sedano MJ, Punke EB, Lee RT, Maurer-Stroh S, Kaur P, Ng OT, Garg H. Virology. 2017 Dec;512:222-233. doi: 10.1016/j.virol.2017.09.026. Epub 2017 Oct 9. PubMed 29020646.
Backbone
  Vector backbone: pcDNA3.1D/V5-His-TOPO
  Backbone manufacturer: Invitrogen
  Vector type: Mammalian Expression
  Selectable markers: Neomycin (select with G418)
Growth in bacteria
  Bacterial resistance: Ampicillin, 100 μg/mL
  Growth temperature: 37°C
  Growth strain: DH5alpha
  Copy number: High Copy
Gene/Insert
  Gene/Insert name: HIV-1 Envelope Glycoprotein
  Species: HIV-1
  Insert size (bp): 2598
  GenBank ID: KY213729.1
  Cloning method: TOPO Cloning
Terms and licenses: Academic/Nonprofit Terms; Industry Terms: Not Available to Industry
Depositor comments: HIV-1 infected Patient Samples from Singapore, reverse transcribed RNA cloned into expression vector
How to cite: pHM132F was a gift from Anjali Joshi (Addgene plasmid # 137679 ; http://n2t.net/addgene:137679 ; RRID:Addgene_137679)
