[The description below was written by a language model from this plasmid's Addgene catalogue record and pLannotate feature annotations shown in this document.]
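Description:
pHM132F is a mammalian expression plasmid built on the Invitrogen pcDNA3.1D/V5-His-TOPO backbone that carries a patient-derived HIV-1 envelope glycoprotein gene. According to the record, the insert (about 2.6 kb) was obtained by reverse transcription of viral RNA from samples of HIV-1-infected patients in Singapore and introduced by TOPO cloning. The full sequenced plasmid is roughly 8.5 kb. In bacteria it replicates from a high-copy ColE1/pUC-type origin and is selected with ampicillin through the β-lactamase gene. An f1 origin is also present. For mammalian cells, an SV40 early promoter drives a neomycin phosphotransferase cassette ending in an SV40 poly(A) signal, allowing G418 selection.

The env open reading frame sits downstream of the human CMV immediate-early enhancer and promoter, with a T7 promoter just upstream of the cloning site and a bovine growth hormone polyadenylation signal downstream. The feature table shows that the amplified viral segment extends beyond env itself. Fragments matching tat and vpu lie upstream, the vpu fragment overlapping the start of env as in the native genome, and a short nef fragment follows. The cloned piece is therefore a contiguous stretch of the viral genome rather than a trimmed coding sequence. The vector's V5 epitope is annotated further downstream, but the record does not indicate that it is fused in frame to Env, and the intervening nef fragment makes a tagged product unlikely.

The stated purpose is expression of this primary-isolate Env. The associated study compared CRF01_AE and subtype B envelopes for use of low CCR5 levels, maraviroc susceptibility and potential N-glycosylation sites. The record does not state the subtype of this particular clone.
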