Features (pLannotate 1.2.2; 24 found; start..end, strand, type, name):
     28..80      -  misc_feature   bom (fragment): basis of mobility region from pBR322
    235..614     +  enhancer       CMV enhancer: human cytomegalovirus immediate early enhancer
    615..818     +  promoter       CMV promoter: human cytomegalovirus (CMV) immediate early promoter
    814..847     +  LTR            5' LTR (truncated) (fragment): truncated 5' long terminal repeat (LTR) from HIV-1
    863..881     +  promoter       T7 promoter: promoter for bacteriophage T7 RNA polymerase
    927..1037    +  CDS            tat (fragment): TAT_HV1Z2 - Experimental evidence at protein level: Swiss-Prot protein existence level 1. Extracellular circulating Tat can be endocytosed by surrounding uninfected cells via the binding to several surface receptors such as CD26, CXCR4, heparan sulfate proteoglycans (HSPG) or LDLR. Neurons are rarely infected, but they internalize Tat via their LDLR. Through its interaction with nuclear HATs, Tat is potentially able to control the acetylation-dependent cellular gene expression. Modulates the expression of many cellular genes involved in cell survival, proliferation or in coding for cytokines o
   1116..1235    +  CDS            vpu (fragment): VPU_HV1YF - Protein inferred from homology: Swiss-Prot protein existence level 3. Enhances virion budding by targeting host CD4 and Tetherin/BST2 to proteasome degradation. Degradation of CD4 prevents any unwanted premature interactions between viral Env and its host receptor CD4 in the endoplasmic reticulum. Degradation of antiretroviral protein Tetherin/BST2 is important for virion budding, as BST2 tethers new viral particles to the host cell membrane. Mechanistically, Vpu bridges either CD4 or BST2 to BTRC, a substrate recognition subunit of the Skp1/Cullin/F-box protein E3 ubiquitin ligase
   1225..3807    +  CDS            env: ENV_HV1V9 - Experimental evidence at protein level: Swiss-Prot protein existence level 1. [Transmembrane protein gp41]: Acts as a class I viral fusion protein. Under the current model, the protein has at least 3 conformational states: pre-fusion native state, pre-hairpin intermediate state, and post-fusion hairpin state. During fusion of viral and target intracellular membranes, the coiled coil regions (heptad repeats) assume a trimer-of-hairpins structure, positioning the fusion peptide in close proximity to the C-terminal region of the ectodomain. The formation of this structure appears to d
   3812..3919    +  CDS            nef (fragment): NEF_HV1Z2 - Experimental evidence at protein level: Swiss-Prot protein existence level 1. Extracellular Nef protein targets CD4(+) T-lymphocytes for apoptosis by interacting with CXCR4 surface receptors. From Human immunodeficiency virus type 1 group M subtype D (isolate Z2/CDC-Z34) (HIV-1).
   3997..4038    +  CDS            V5 tag: epitope tag from simian virus 5
   4094..4318    +  polyA_signal   bGH poly(A) signal: bovine growth hormone polyadenylation signal
   4322..4343    +  promoter       SV40 promoter (fragment): SV40 enhancer and early promoter
   4364..4792    +  rep_origin     f1 ori (sequence partly withheld): f1 bacteriophage origin of replication; arrow indicates direction of (+) strand synthesis
   4806..5135    +  promoter       SV40 promoter: SV40 enhancer and early promoter
   5202..5993    +  CDS            neo: KKA2_KLEPN - Also known as kan, nptII. Experimental evidence at protein level: Swiss-Prot protein existence level 1. Resistance to kanamycin, neomycin, paromomycin, ribostamycin, butirosin and gentamicin B. From Klebsiella pneumoniae.
   6019..6177    +  CDS            ble (fragment): BLE_KLEPN - Experimental evidence at protein level: Swiss-Prot protein existence level 1. Binding protein with a strong affinity to the bleomycin family of antibiotics. Binds to CL990; an antimitotic-antibiotic compound. From Klebsiella pneumoniae.
   6172..6293    +  polyA_signal   SV40 poly(A) signal: SV40 polyadenylation signal
   6366..6382    -  protein_bind   lac operator: The lac repressor binds to the lac operator to inhibit transcription in E. coli. This inhibition can be relieved by adding lactose or isopropyl-β-D-thiogalactopyranoside (IPTG). lac repressor encoded by lacI
   6390..6420    -  promoter       lac promoter: promoter for the E. coli lac operon
   6435..6456    -  protein_bind   CAP binding site: CAP binding activates transcription in the presence of cAMP. E. coli catabolite activator protein
   6469..6561    -  CDS            lacI (fragment): lac repressor; lacI; The lac repressor binds to the lac operator to inhibit transcription in E. coli. This inhibition can be relieved by adding lactose or isopropyl-β-D-thiogalactopyranoside (IPTG).
   6744..7332    -  rep_origin     ori: high-copy-number ColE1/pMB1/pBR322/pUC origin of replication
   7503..8363    -  CDS            AmpR: β-lactamase; bla; confers resistance to ampicillin, carbenicillin, and related antibiotics
   8364..8468    -  promoter       AmpR promoter: bla
>Addgene plasmid #137679 | pHM132F | addgene full sequence | sequence record 273392 | Addgene NGS Result
GACGGATCGGGAGATCTCCCGATCCCCTATGGTGCACTCTCAGTACAATCTGCTCTGATGCCGCATAGTT
AAGCCAGTATCTGCTCCCTGCTTGTGTGTTGGAGGTCGCTGAGTAGTGCGCGAGCAAAATTTAAGCTACA
ACAAGGCAAGGCTTGACCGACAATTGCATGAAGAATCTGCTTAGGGTTAGGCGTTTTGCGCTGCTTCGCG
ATGTACGGGCCAGATATACGCGTTGACATTGATTATTGACTAGTTATTAATAGTAATCAATTACGGGGTC
ATTAGTTCATAGCCCATATATGGAGTTCCGCGTTACATAACTTACGGTAAATGGCCCGCCTGGCTGACCG
CCCAACGACCCCCGCCCATTGACGTCAATAATGACGTATGTTCCCATAGTAACGCCAATAGGGACTTTCC
ATTGACGTCAATGGGTGGAGTATTTACGGTAAACTGCCCACTTGGCAGTACATCAAGTGTATCATATGCC
AAGTACGCCCCCTATTGACGTCAATGACGGTAAATGGCCCGCCTGGCATTATGCCCAGTACATGACCTTA
TGGGACTTTCCTACTTGGCAGTACATCTACGTATTAGTCATCGCTATTACCATGGTGATGCGGTTTTGGC
AGTACATCAATGGGCGTGGATAGCGGTTTGACTCACGGGGATTTCCAAGTCTCCACCCCATTGACGTCAA
TGGGAGTTTGTTTTGGCACCAAAATCAACGGGACTTTCCAAAATGTCGTAACAACTCCGCCCCATTGACG
CAAATGGGCGGTAGGCGTGTACGGTGGGAGGTCTATATAAGCAGAGCTCTCTGGCTAACTAGAGAACCCA
CTGCTTACTGGCTTATCGAAATTAATACGACTCACTATAGGGAGACCCAAGCTGGCTAGTTAAGCTTGGT
ACCGAGCTCGGATCCAGTACCCTTCACCGATCAAGCTTTAGGCATCTCCTATGGCAGGAAGAAGCGGAAG
CACCGACGAAGAACTCCTCAGAGCAGTAAGGATCATCAAAATCCTAAACCAGAGCAGTAAGTAAATGCAA
TGACACCTTTGGAAATTAGTGCAATAGCAGGATTGATAGTAGCGCTAATCGCAGCAATAGTAGTGTGGAC
TATAGTAGCTATAGAAGTTAAGAAATTATATAGGCAAAGCAAAATAGACAGGTTAGTTAAGAGAATAAGA
GAAAGAGCAGAAGACAGTGGAAATGAGAGTGAGGGAGACACAGATGAATTGGCCAAACTTGTGGAAATGG
GGGACTTTGATCCTTGGGTTGGTGATAATTTGTAGTGCCTCAGACAAGTTGTGGGTTACAGTTTATTATG
GAGTTCCTGTGTGGAAAGATGCAGATACCACCCTATTTTGTGCATCAGATGCCAAAGCACCTGAGACAGA
AGTGCACAATGTCTGGGCCACACATGCCTGTGTACCCACAGACCCCAACCCACAAGAAATATACTTGGAA
AATGTAACAGAAAATTTTAACATGTGGAAAAATAACATGGTAGAGCAGATGCAGGAGGATGTAATCAGTT
TATGGGATCAAAGTCTAAAGCCATGTGTAAAGTTAACTCCTCTCTGTGTTACTTTAAATTGTAGCATTGC
TACTTTTCCCAACGGCACTATGCTCAAGGACAATAGCAGTATCGATGACGCTACCATAGGAAATCTAACA
GAGGAGTTAAGAAACTGTTCTTTTAATATAACCACAGAACTAATAGATAAGAAGCAAAAGGTCCATGCAC
TTTTTTATAAGCTTGATATAGTACCAATTGAAGATAGTAGTAATAGTAGTACCTATAGGTTAATAAATTG
TAATACTTCAGTCATTAAGCAGGCTTGTCCAAAGGTATCCTTTGATCCAATTCCCATACATTATTGTACT
CCAGCTGGTTATGCGATTTTCAAGTGTAATGATAAGAATTTCAATGGGACAGGGCCATGTAAAAATGTCA
GCTCAGTACAATGCACACATGGAATTAAGCCGGTGGTATCAACTCAATTGCTGTTAAATGGCAGTCTAGC
AGAAGAAGAGATAATAATCAGATCTGAAAACCTCACAAATAATGCCAAAAACATAATAGTGCACCTCAAT
GAATCTGTACAAATCACTTGTATCAGACCCTCCAACAATACAAGAACAAGTTTAACTATAGGACCAGGAC
AAGTGTTCTATAGAACAGGAGACATAATAGGAGATATAAGAAGGGCATATTGTGAGATTAATGGAACAAA
ATGGAATGAAACTTTAAGACTGGTAACTAAAAAATTAAGAGAAAGCTTTAATAAGACAATAATCTTTCAA
CCACCCGTAGGAGGAGATCCAGAAATTACAATGCTTCATTTTAATTGTAGAGGGGAATTTTTCTATTGCA
ATACAACAAAACTGTTTAATAGTACTTGGAGAGGAAATGAAACCAAAACCACGGGGGGGTCTAATAACAC
TCGCACTGTCATTCCATGCAGGATAAAGCAAATTATAAACATGTGGCAGGGAGCAGGACAAGCAATGTAT
GCTCCTCCCATCAGGGGAAACATTAGTTGTGTATCAAATATTACAGGAATACTATTGACAAGAGATGGTG
GTGATAATAATAGTACTATCGAGACCTTCAGACCTGGAGGAGGAAATATAAAGGACAATTGGAGAAGTGA
ATTATATAAATATAAAGTAGTACAAATTGAACCACTAGGAATAGCACCCTCCAAGGCAAGGAGAAGAGTG
GTGGAGAGAGAAAAAAGAGCAGTTGGAATAGGAGCGATGATCTTTGGGTTCTTAGGAGCAGCAGGAAGCA
CTATGGGCGCGGCGTCGCTAACGCTGACGGTACAGGCCAGACAATTATTGTCTGGTATAGTGCAACAGCA
AAGCAATTTGCTGAGGGCTATAGAGGCGCAGCAGCATATGTTGCAACTCACAGTCTGGGGCATTAAACAG
CTCCAGGCAAGAGTCCTGGCTGTGGAAAGATACCTAAAGGATCAAAAGTTCCTAGGACTTTGGGGCTGCT
CTGGAAAAATCATCTGCACCACTAATGTGCCTTGGAACTCCACTTGGAGTAATAAAACTTATGCAGAGAT
TTGGAACAATATGACATGGACAGAATGGGAGAGAGAAATTAGCAATTACACAAACCAAATATATGACTTG
CTTACAGAATCGCAGAACCAGCAGGACAAAAATGAAAAGGATTTGTTGGAATTGGATAAATGGGCAAGCT
TGTGGACTTGGTTTGACATAACACATTGGCTGTGGTATATAAAAATATTTATAATAATAATAGGAGGCTT
AATAGGTTTAAGAATAATTTTTGCTGTGCTTTCTATAGTAAATAGAGTTAGGCAGGGGTACTCACCTTTG
TCTTTCCAGACCCCTACCCATCATCAGAGGGAACAACCCGACAGACTCGAAAAAATCGAAGAAGAAGGTG
GCGAGCAAGGCAGAGACAGATCCGTGCGCTTAGTGACCGGATTCTTGGCTCTCTTCTGGGACGATCTACG
GAGCCTGTGCCTCTTCAGCTACCGCCGCTTGAGAGACTTCAGCTTGATTGTAACGAGGACTGTGGAACTT
CTGGGACACAGCAGTCTCAAGGGACTGAGACGGGGGTGGGAAGGCCTCAAATATCTGGGGAATCTTCTGT
TGTATTGGGGTCAGGAACTAAAGATTAGTGCTGTTTCTTTGTTTGATGCTATAGCCATAAGAGTAGCGGG
GTGGACAGATAGGATTATAGAAGTAGCACAAAGAGCTTGGAGAGCTATTCTCCACATACCTAGAAGAATC
AGGCAGGGCTTTGAAAGGGCTTTGTTATAACATGGGAAACAAGTGGTCAAAGAGTAGCATAGTGGGATGG
CCTCAGATCAGGGAAAGAATAAGGAGAACTCCTCCAGCAGCAGAAGGCGTAGGAGCAGTATCTCAAGACG
GATCAAGGGTCAAGACAATTCTGCAGATATCCAGCACAGTGGCGGCCGCTCGAGTCTAGAGGGCCCGCGG
TTCGAAGGTAAGCCTATCCCTAACCCTCTCCTCGGTCTCGATTCTACGCGTACCGGTCATCATCACCATC
ACCATTGAGTTTAAACCCGCTGATCAGCCTCGACTGTGCCTTCTAGTTGCCAGCCATCTGTTGTTTGCCC
CTCCCCCGTGCCTTCCTTGACCCTGGAAGGTGCCACTCCCACTGTCCTTTCCTAATAAAATGAGGAAATT
GCATCGCATTGTCTGAGTAGGTGTCATTCTATTCTGGGGGGTGGGGTGGGGCAGGACAGCAAGGGGGAGG
ATTGGGAAGACAATAGCAGGCATGCTGGGGATGCGGTGGGCTCTATGGCTTCTGAGGCGGAAAGAACCAG
CTGGGGCTCTAGGGGGTATCCCC
[124 nt withheld, positions 4364-4487]
C
[91 nt withheld, positions 4489-4579]
A
[49 nt withheld, positions 4581-4629]
CCTTTGACGTTGGAGTCCACGTTCTTT
[37 nt withheld, positions 4657-4693]
ACCCTATCTCGGTCTATTCTTTTGATTTATAAGGGATTTTGCCGATTTCGGCCTATTGGTTAAAAAATGA
GCTGATTTAACAAAAATTTAACGCGAATTAATTCTGTGGAATGTGTGTCAGTTAGGGTGTGGAAAGTCCC
CAGGCTCCCCAGCAGGCAGAAGTATGCAAAGCATGCATCTCAATTAGTCAGCAACCAGGTGTGGAAAGTC
CCCAGGCTCCCCAGCAGGCAGAAGTATGCAAAGCATGCATCTCAATTAGTCAGCAACCATAGTCCCGCCC
CTAACTCCGCCCATCCCGCCCCTAACTCCGCCCAGTTCCGCCCATTCTCCGCCCCATGGCTGACTAATTT
TTTTTATTTATGCAGAGGCCGAGGCCGCCTCTGCCTCTGAGCTATTCCAGAAGTAGTGAGGAGGCTTTTT
TGGAGGCCTAGGCTTTTGCAAAAAGCTCCCGGGAGCTTGTATATCCATTTTCGGATCTGATCAAGAGACA
GGATGAGGATCGTTTCGCATGATTGAACAAGATGGATTGCACGCAGGTTCTCCGGCCGCTTGGGTGGAGA
GGCTATTCGGCTATGACTGGGCACAACAGACAATCGGCTGCTCTGATGCCGCCGTGTTCCGGCTGTCAGC
GCAGGGGCGCCCGGTTCTTTTTGTCAAGACCGACCTGTCCGGTGCCCTGAATGAACTGCAGGACGAGGCA
GCGCGGCTATCGTGGCTGGCCACGACGGGCGTTCCTTGCGCAGCTGTGCTCGACGTTGTCACTGAAGCGG
GAAGGGACTGGCTGCTATTGGGCGAAGTGCCGGGGCAGGATCTCCTGTCATCTCACCTTGCTCCTGCCGA
GAAAGTATCCATCATGGCTGATGCAATGCGGCGGCTGCATACGCTTGATCCGGCTACCTGCCCATTCGAC
CACCAAGCGAAACATCGCATCGAGCGAGCACGTACTCGGATGGAAGCCGGTCTTGTCGATCAGGATGATC
TGGACGAAGAGCATCAGGGGCTCGCGCCAGCCGAACTGTTCGCCAGGCTCAAGGCGCGCATGCCCGACGG
CGAGGATCTCGTCGTGACCCATGGCGATGCCTGCTTGCCGAATATCATGGTGGAAAATGGCCGCTTTTCT
GGATTCATCGACTGTGGCCGGCTGGGTGTGGCGGACCGCTATCAGGACATAGCGTTGGCTACCCGTGATA
TTGCTGAAGAGCTTGGCGGCGAATGGGCTGACCGCTTCCTCGTGCTTTACGGTATCGCCGCTCCCGATTC
GCAGCGCATCGCCTTCTATCGCCTTCTTGACGAGTTCTTCTGAGCGGGACTCTGGGGTTCGCGAAATGAC
CGACCAAGCGACGCCCAACCTGCCATCACGAGATTTCGATTCCACCGCCGCCTTCTATGAAAGGTTGGGC
TTCGGAATCGTTTTCCGGGACGCCGGCTGGATGATCCTCCAGCGCGGGGATCTCATGCTGGAGTTCTTCG
CCCACCCCAACTTGTTTATTGCAGCTTATAATGGTTACAAATAAAGCAATAGCATCACAAATTTCACAAA
TAAAGCATTTTTTTCACTGCATTCTAGTTGTGGTTTGTCCAAACTCATCAATGTATCTTATCATGTCTGT
ATACCGTCGACCTCTAGCTAGAGCTTGGCGTAATCATGGTCATAGCTGTTTCCTGTGTGAAATTGTTATC
CGCTCACAATTCCACACAACATACGAGCCGGAAGCATAAAGTGTAAAGCCTGGGGTGCCTAATGAGTGAG
CTAACTCACATTAATTGCGTTGCGCTCACTGCCCGCTTTCCAGTCGGGAAACCTGTCGTGCCAGCTGCAT
TAATGAATCGGCCAACGCGCGGGGAGAGGCGGTTTGCGTATTGGGCGCTCTTCCGCTTCCTCGCTCACTG
ACTCGCTGCGCTCGGTCGTTCGGCTGCGGCGAGCGGTATCAGCTCACTCAAAGGCGGTAATACGGTTATC
CACAGAATCAGGGGATAACGCAGGAAAGAACATGTGAGCAAAAGGCCAGCAAAAGGCCAGGAACCGTAAA
AAGGCCGCGTTGCTGGCGTTTTTCCATAGGCTCCGCCCCCCTGACGAGCATCACAAAAATCGACGCTCAA
GTCAGAGGTGGCGAAACCCGACAGGACTATAAAGATACCAGGCGTTTCCCCCTGGAAGCTCCCTCGTGCG
CTCTCCTGTTCCGACCCTGCCGCTTACCGGATACCTGTCCGCCTTTCTCCCTTCGGGAAGCGTGGCGCTT
TCTCATAGCTCACGCTGTAGGTATCTCAGTTCGGTGTAGGTCGTTCGCTCCAAGCTGGGCTGTGTGCACG
AACCCCCCGTTCAGCCCGACCGCTGCGCCTTATCCGGTAACTATCGTCTTGAGTCCAACCCGGTAAGACA
CGACTTATCGCCACTGGCAGCAGCCACTGGTAACAGGATTAGCAGAGCGAGGTATGTAGGCGGTGCTACA
GAGTTCTTGAAGTGGTGGCCTAACTACGGCTACACTAGAAGAACAGTATTTGGTATCTGCGCTCTGCTGA
AGCCAGTTACCTTCGGAAAAAGAGTTGGTAGCTCTTGATCCGGCAAACAAACCACCGCTGGTAGCGGTGG
TTTTTTTGTTTGCAAGCAGCAGATTACGCGCAGAAAAAAAGGATCTCAAGAAGATCCTTTGATCTTTTCT
ACGGGGTCTGACGCTCAGTGGAACGAAAACTCACGTTAAGGGATTTTGGTCATGAGATTATCAAAAAGGA
TCTTCACCTAGATCCTTTTAAATTAAAAATGAAGTTTTAAATCAATCTAAAGTATATATGAGTAAACTTG
GTCTGACAGTTACCAATGCTTAATCAGTGAGGCACCTATCTCAGCGATCTGTCTATTTCGTTCATCCATA
GTTGCCTGACTCCCCGTCGTGTAGATAACTACGATACGGGAGGGCTTACCATCTGGCCCCAGTGCTGCAA
TGATACCGCGAGACCCACGCTCACCGGCTCCAGATTTATCAGCAATAAACCAGCCAGCCGGAAGGGCCGA
GCGCAGAAGTGGTCCTGCAACTTTATCCGCCTCCATCCAGTCTATTAATTGTTGCCGGGAAGCTAGAGTA
AGTAGTTCGCCAGTTAATAGTTTGCGCAACGTTGTTGCCATTGCTACAGGCATCGTGGTGTCACGCTCGT
CGTTTGGTATGGCTTCATTCAGCTCCGGTTCCCAACGATCAAGGCGAGTTACATGATCCCCCATGTTGTG
CAAAAAAGCGGTTAGCTCCTTCGGTCCTCCGATCGTTGTCAGAAGTAAGTTGGCCGCAGTGTTATCACTC
ATGGTTATGGCAGCACTGCATAATTCTCTTACTGTCATGCCATCCGTAAGATGCTTTTCTGTGACTGGTG
AGTACTCAACCAAGTCATTCTGAGAATAGTGTATGCGGCGACCGAGTTGCTCTTGCCCGGCGTCAATACG
GGATAATACCGCGCCACATAGCAGAACTTTAAAAGTGCTCATCATTGGAAAACGTTCTTCGGGGCGAAAA
CTCTCAAGGATCTTACCGCTGTTGAGATCCAGTTCGATGTAACCCACTCGTGCACCCAACTGATCTTCAG
CATCTTTTACTTTCACCAGCGTTTCTGGGTGAGCAAAAACAGGAAGGCAAAATGCCGCAAAAAAGGGAAT
AAGGGCGACACGGAAATGTTGAATACTCATACTCTTCCTTTTTCAATATTATTGAAGCATTTATCAGGGT
TATTGTCTCATGAGCGGATACATATTTGAATGTATTTAGAAAAATAAACAAATAGGGGTTCCGCGCACAT
TTCCCCGAAAAGTGCCACCTGACGTC
