>Addgene plasmid #137679 | pHM132F | depositor partial sequence | sequence record 265811 | Env Sequence only
ATGAGAGTGAGGGAGACACAGATGAATTGGCCAAACTTGTGGAAATGGGGGACTTTGATCCTTGGGTTGG
TGATAATTTGTAGTGCCTCAGACAAGTTGTGGGTTACAGTTTATTATGGAGTTCCTGTGTGGAAAGATGC
AGATACCACCCTATTTTGTGCATCAGATGCCAAAGCACCTGAGACAGAAGTGCACAATGTCTGGGCCACA
CATGCCTGTGTACCCACAGACCCCAACCCACAAGAAATATACTTGGAAAATGTAACAGAAAATTTTAACA
TGTGGAAAAATAACATGGTAGAGCAGATGCAGGAGGATGTAATCAGTTTATGGGATCAAAGTCTAAAGCC
ATGTGTAAAGTTAACTCCTCTCTGTGTTACTTTAAATTGTAGCATTGCTACTTTTCCCAACGGCACTATG
CTCAAGGACAATAGCAGTATCGATGACGCTACCATAGGAAATCTAACAGAGGAGTTAAGAAACTGTTCTT
TTAATATAACCACAGAACTAATAGATAAGAAGCAAAAGGTCCATGCACTTTTTTATAAGCTTGATATAGT
ACCAATTGAAGATAGTAGTAATAGTAGTACCTATAGGTTAATAAATTGTAATACTTCAGTCATTAAGCAG
GCTTGTCCAAAGGTATCCTTTGATCCAATTCCCATACATTATTGTACTCCAGCTGGTTATGCGATTTTCA
AGTGTAATGATAAGAATTTCAATGGGACAGGGCCATGTAAAAATGTCAGCTCAGTACAATGCACACATGG
AATTAAGCCGGTGGTATCAACTCAATTGCTGTTAAATGGCAGTCTAGCAGAAGAAGAGATAATAATCAGA
TCTGAAAACCTCACAAATAATGCCAAAAACATAATAGTGCACCTCAATGAATCTGTACAAATCACTTGTA
TCAGACCCTCCAACAATACAAGAACAAGTTTAACTATAGGACCAGGACAAGTGTTCTATAGAACAGGAGA
CATAATAGGAGATATAAGAAGGGCATATTGTGAGATTAATGGAACAAAATGGAATGAAACTTTAAGACTG
GTAACTAAAAAATTAAGAGAAAGCTTTAATAAGACAATAATCTTTCAACCACCCGTAGGAGGAGATCCAG
AAATTACAATGCTTCATTTTAATTGTAGAGGGGAATTTTTCTATTGCAATACAACAAAACTGTTTAATAG
TACTTGGAGAGGAAATGAAACCAAAACCACGGGGGGGTCTAATAACACTCGCACTGTCATTCCATGCAGG
ATAAAGCAAATTATAAACATGTGGCAGGGAGCAGGACAAGCAATGTATGCTCCTCCCATCAGGGGAAACA
TTAGTTGTGTATCAAATATTACAGGAATACTATTGACAAGAGATGGTGGTGATAATAATAGTACTATCGA
GACCTTCAGACCTGGAGGAGGAAATATAAAGGACAATTGGAGAAGTGAATTATATAAATATAAAGTAGTA
CAAATTGAACCACTAGGAATAGCACCCTCCAAGGCAAGGAGAAGAGTGGTGGAGAGAGAAAAAAGAGCAG
TTGGAATAGGAGCGATGATCTTTGGGTTCTTAGGAGCAGCAGGAAGCACTATGGGCGCGGCGTCGCTAAC
GCTGACGGTACAGGCCAGACAATTATTGTCTGGTATAGTGCAACAGCAAAGCAATTTGCTGAGGGCTATA
GAGGCGCAGCAGCATATGTTGCAACTCACAGTCTGGGGCATTAAACAGCTCCAGGCAAGAGTCCTGGCTG
TGGAAAGATACCTAAAGGATCAAAAGTTCCTAGGACTTTGGGGCTGCTCTGGAAAAATCATCTGCACCAC
TAATGTGCCTTGGAACTCCACTTGGAGTAATAAAACTTATGCAGAGATTTGGAACAATATGACATGGACA
GAATGGGAGAGAGAAATTAGCAATTACACAAACCAAATATATGACTTGCTTACAGAATCGCAGAACCAGC
AGGACAAAAATGAAAAGGATTTGTTGGAATTGGATAAATGGGCAAGCTTGTGGACTTGGTTTGACATAAC
ACATTGGCTGTGGTATATAAAAATATTTATAATAATAATAGGAGGCTTAATAGGTTTAAGAATAATTTTT
GCTGTGCTTTCTATAGTAAATAGAGTTAGGCAGGGGTACTCACCTTTGTCTTTCCAGACCCCTACCCATC
ATCAGAGGGAACAACCCGACAGACTCGAAAAAATCGAAGAAGAAGGTGGCGAGCAAGGCAGAGACAGATC
CGTGCGCTTAGTGACCGGATTCTTGGCTCTCTTCTGGGACGATCTACGGAGCCTGTGCCTCTTCAGCTAC
CGCCGCTTGAGAGACTTCAGCTTGATTGTAACGAGGACTGTGGAACTTCTGGGACACAGCAGTCTCAAGG
GACTGAGACGGGGGTGGGAAGGCCTCAAATATCTGGGGAATCTTCTGTTGTATTGGGGTCAGGAACTAAA
GATTAGTGCTGTTTCTTTGTTTGATGCTATAGCCATAAGAGTAGCGGGGTGGACAGATAGGATTATAGAA
GTAGCACAAAGAGCTTGGAGAGCTATTCTCCACATACCTAGAAGAATCAGGCAGGGCTTTGAAAGGGCTT
TGTTATAA
